Addgene plasmid #30298: pETCON-HB82/design_21
Depositing lab: David Baker. Depositing organization: University of Washington. Publication: Community-Wide Assessment of Protein-Interface Modeling Suggests Improvements to Design Methodology. Fleishman SJ, Whitehead TA, Strauch EM, Corn JE, Qin S, Zhou HX, Mitchell JC, Demerdash ON, Takeda-Shitaka M, Terashi G, Moal IH, Li X, Bates PA, Zacharias M, Park H, Ko JS, Lee H, Seok C, Bourquard T, Bernauer J, Poupon A, Aze J, Soner S, Ovali SK, Ozbek P, Tal NB, Haliloglu T, Hwang H, Vreven T, Pierce BG, Weng Z, Perez-Cano L, Pons C, Fernandez-Recio J, Jiang F, Yang F, Gong X, Cao L, Xu X, Liu B, Wang P, Li C, Wang C, Robert CH, Guharoy M, Liu S, Huang Y, Li L, Guo D, Chen Y, Xiao Y, London N, Itzhaki Z, Schueler-Furman O, Inbar Y, Patapov V, Cohen M, Schreiber G, Tsuchiya Y, Kanamori E, Standley DM, Nakamura H, Kinoshita K, Driggers CM, Hall RG, Morgan JL, Hsu VL, Zhan J, Yang Y, Zhou Y, Kastritis PL, Bonvin AM, Zhang W, Camacho CJ, Kilambi KP, Sircar A, Gray JJ, Ohue M, Uchikoga N, Matsuzaki Y, Ishida T, Akiyama Y, Khashan R, Bush S, Fouches D, Tropsha A, Esquivel-Rodriguez J, Kihara D, Stranges PB, Jacak R, Kuhlman B, Huang SY, Zou X, Wodak SJ, Janin J, Baker D. J Mol Biol. 2011 Sep 29. 10.1016/j.jmb.2011.09.031 PubMed 22001016.
Backbone
  Vector backbone: pETCON
  Backbone size w/o insert (bp): 5400
  Vector type: Yeast Expression
Growth in bacteria
  Bacterial resistance: Ampicillin, 100 μg/mL
  Growth temperature: 37°C
  Growth strain: DH5alpha
  Copy number: High Copy
Gene/Insert
  Gene/Insert name: SC1918/H1 HA designed binding protein HB82
  Species: Designed Sequence
  Insert size (bp): 462
  Cloning method: Restriction Enzyme; 5′ cloning site NdeI (not destroyed); 3′ cloning site XhoI (not destroyed)
  Sequencing primers: 5′ UP-GS
Resource information
  A portion of this plasmid was derived from a plasmid made by: Designed sequence
Terms and licenses: Academic/Nonprofit Terms; Industry Terms: Not Available to Industry
How to cite: pETCON-HB82/design_21 was a gift from David Baker (Addgene plasmid # 30298 ; http://n2t.net/addgene:30298 ; RRID:Addgene_30298)
