[The description below was written by a language model from this plasmid's Addgene catalogue record.]
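Description:
pETCON-HB82/design_21 is a yeast expression plasmid built on the pETCON backbone (about 5.4 kb without insert) that carries a 462 bp computationally designed open reading frame, HB82. The insert is an artificial sequence rather than a natural gene. It encodes a protein designed to bind the hemagglutinin (HA) of the SC1918/H1 influenza virus. It was cloned by restriction digestion between NdeI and XhoI, and both sites were preserved, so the design can be excised or swapped for other variants. In bacteria the plasmid is maintained at high copy number and selected with ampicillin.

The record gives no feature table. It therefore does not state the promoter, the yeast origin of replication, the yeast selection marker, or any fusion partners and epitope tags flanking the insert. pETCON is generally known as a yeast surface display vector, in which a cloned protein is expressed as a fusion to a cell-wall anchoring partner so that binding to a labelled target can be measured on intact cells. The catalogue fields themselves, however, list it only as "Yeast Expression", so the exact fusion architecture should be confirmed from the full sequence.

The associated publication is a community-wide assessment of protein-interface modelling methods aimed at improving design methodology. The "design_21" label suggests that the construct is one member of a numbered series of designed binders. It would typically be used to express HB82 in yeast and test whether the design binds its intended HA target, providing experimental data for benchmarking computational interface design.
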