>Addgene plasmid #30298 | pETCON-HB82/design_21 | depositor partial sequence | sequence record 13954 | Author sequence
CATATGGGTATGGAATTGAAGGACATTATGCACATTTTAGAAGACATGAAGGTCGGTGTTTTTGCCACTT
TGGACGAATACGGTAACCCACATGCAAGACATGCCCACATCACTGCTGCAAACGAAGAAGGTATTTTCTT
TATGACTTCCCCAGAAACACATTTCTATGATCAATTGATGGGTGACCAAAGAGTTGCTATGACCGCAATA
AGTGAAGAAGGTTACTTAATCCAAGTTGTAAGAGTCGAAGGTACTGCTAGACCAGTTGCCTTCGCTTTCT
TGTTCGATGTATTCGCATTGAACCCTTACTACAAGCACATCTATGCCGATGAATCTTCAGACACAATGCA
AGTTTTCGCCATCTATGCTGGTCATGGTTTTTACCACTCTTTGACCCAAGGTCATAAATACATCTTTTCC
ATAGGTCAAGGTGAACACTCCGAAGTTAGAGCATTGCTCGAG
