>Addgene plasmid #30298 | pETCON-HB82/design_21 | addgene partial sequence | sequence record 35470 | 30298 with GAL1
ATTCCCTACTTCATACATTTTCAATTAAGATGCAGTTACTTCGCTGTTTTTCAATATTTTCTGTTATTGC
TTCAGTTTTAGCACAGGAACTGACAACTATATGCGAGCAAATCCCCTCACCAACTTTAGAATCGACGCCG
TACTCTTTGTCAACGACTACTATTTTGGCCAACGGGAAGGCAATGCAAGGAGTTTTTGAATATTACAAAT
CAGTAACGTTTGTCAGTAATTGCGGTTCTCACCCCTCAACAACTAGCAAAGGCAGCCCCATAAACACACA
GTATGTTTTTAAGGACAATAGCTCGACGATTGAAGGTAGATACCCATACGACGTTCCAGACTACGCTCTG
CAGGCTAGTGGTGGAGGAGGCTCTGGTGGAGGCGGTAGCGGAGGCGGAGGGTCGGCTAGCCATATGGGTA
TGGAATTGAAGGACATTATGCACATTTTAGAAGACATGAAGGTCGGTGTTTTTGCCACTTTGGACGAATA
CGGTAACCCACATGCAAGACATGCCCACATCACTGCTGCAAACGAAGAAGGTATTTTCTTTATGACTTCC
CCAGAAACACATTTCTATGATCAATTGATGGGTGACCAAAGAGTTGCTATGACCGCAATAAGTGAAGAAG
GTTACTTAATCCAAGTTGTAAGAGTCGAAGGTACTGCTAGACCAGTTGCCTTCGCTTTCTTGTTCGATGT
ATTCGCATTGAACCCTTACTACAAGCACATCTATGCCGATGAATCTTCAGACACAATGCAAGTTTTCGCC
ATCTATGCTGGTCATGGTTTTTACCACTCTTTGACCCAAGGTCATAAATACATCTTTTCCATAGGTCAAG
GTGAACACTCCGAAGTTAGAGCATTGCTCGAGGGGGGCGGATCCGAACAAAAG
